>Addgene plasmid #237583 | pMIHP-16236 C.HA.NWS | addgene full sequence | sequence record 477148 | Addgene NGS Result
TTTTCCCAGTCACGACGTTGTAAAACGACGGCGCAAGGAATGGTGCATGCAAGGAGATGGCGCCCAACAG
TCCCCCGGCCACGGGGCCTGCCACCATACCCACGCCGAAACAAGCGCTCATGAGCCCGAAGTGGCGAGCC
CGATCTTCCCCATCGGTGATGTCGGCGATATAGGCGCCAGCAACCGCACCTGTGGCGCCGGTGATGCCGG
CCACGATGCGTCCGGCGTAGAGGCGATTAGTCCAATTTGTTAAAGACAGGATATCAGTGGTCCAGGCTCT
AGTTTTGACTCAACAATATCACCAGCTGAAGCCTATAGAGTACGAGCCATAGATAAAATAAAAGATTTTA
TTTAGTCTCCAGAAAAAGGGGGGAATGAAAGACCCCACCTGTAGGTTTGGCAAGCTAGCTTAAGTAACGC
CATTTTGCAAGGCATGGAAAATACATAACTGAGAATAGAGAAGTTCAGATCAAGGTTAGGAACAGAGAGA
CAGCAGAATATGGGCCAAACAGGATATCTGTGGTAAGCAGTTCCTGCCCCGGCTCAGGGCCAAGAACAGA
TGGTCCCCAGATGCGGTCCCGCCCTCAGCAGTTTCTAGAGAACCATCAGATGTTTCCAGGGTGCCCCAAG
GACCTGAAATGACCCTGTGCCTTATTTGAACTAACCAATCAGTTCGCTTCTCGCTTCTGTTCGCGCGCTT
CTGCTCCCCGAGCTCAATAAAAGAGCCCACAACCCCTCACTCGGCGCGCCAGTCCTCCGATAGACTGCGT
CGCCCGGGTACCCGTATTCCCAATAAAGCCTCTTGCTGTTTGCATCCGAATCGTGGACTCGCTGATCCTT
GGGAGGGTCTCCTCAGATTGATTGACTGCCCACCTCGGGGGTCTTTCATTTGGAGGTTCCACCGAGATTT
GGAGACCCCTGCCCAGGGACCACCGACCCCCCCGCCGGGAGGTAAGCTGGCCAGCGGTCGTTTCGTGTCT
GTCTCTGTCTTTGTGCGTGTTTGTGCCGGCATCTAATGTTTGCGCCTGCGTCTGTACTAGTTAGCTAACT
AGCTCTGTATCTGGCGGACCCGTGGTGGAACTGACGAGTTCTGAACACCCGGCCGCAACCCTGGGAGACG
TCCCAGGGACTTTGGGGGCCGTTTTTGTGGCCCGACCTGAGGAAGGGAGTCGATGTGGAATCCGACCCCG
TCAGGATATGTGGTTCTGGTAGGAGACGAGAACCTAAAACAGTTCCCGCCTCCGTCTGAATTTTTGCTTT
CGGTTTGGAACCGAAGCCGCGCGTCTTGTCTGCTGCAGCGCTGCAGCATCGTTCTGTGTTGTCTCTGTCT
GACTGTGTTTCTGTATTTGTCTGAAAATTAGGGCCAGACTGTTACCACTCCCTTAAGTTTGACCTTAGGT
CACTGGAAAGATGTCGAGCGGATCGCTCACAACCAGTCGGTAGATGTCAAGAAGAGACGTTGGGTTACCT
TCTGCTCTGCAGAATGGCCAACCTTTAACGTCGGATGGCCGCGAGACGGCACCTTTAACCGAGACCTCAT
CACCCAGGTTAAGATCAAGGTCTTTTCACCTGGCCCGCATGGACACCCAGACCAGGTCCCCTACATCGTG
ACCTGGGAAGCCTTGGCTTTTGACCCCCCTCCCTGGGTCAAGCCCTTTGTACACCCTAAGCCTCCGCCTC
CTCTTCCTCCATCCGCCCCGTCTCTCCCCCTTGAACCTCCTCGTTCGACCCCGCCTCGATCCTCCCTTTA
TCCAGCCCTCACTCCTTCTCTAGGCGCCGGAATTCCGAACAGTCTTCCGTAATAGAAGACACAAGGCTCG
AGCGGGATCAATTCCGCCCCCCCCCTAACGTTACTGGCCGAAGCCGCTTGGAATAAGGCCGGTGTGCGTT
TGTCTATATGTTATTTTCCACCATATTGCCGTCTTTTGGCAATGTGAGGGCCCGGAAACCTGGCCCTGTC
TTCTTGACGAGCATTCCTAGGGGTCTTTCCCCTCTCGCCAAAGGAATGCAAGGTCTGTTGAATGTCGTGA
AGGAAGCAGTTCCTCTGGAAGCTTCTTGAAGACAAACAACGTCTGTAGCGACCCTTTGCAGGCAGCGGAA
CCCCCCACCTGGCGACAGGTGCCTCTGCGGCCAAAAGCCACGTGTATAAGATACACCTGCAAAGGCGGCA
CAACCCCAGTGCCACGTTGTGAGTTGGATAGTTGTGGAAAGAGTCAAATGGCTCTCCTCAAGCGTATTCA
ACAAGGGGCTGAAGGATGCCCAGAAGGTACCCCATTGTATGGGATCTGATCTGGGGCCTCGGTGCACATG
CTTTACATGTGTTTAGTCGAGGTTAAAAAAACGTCTAGGCCCCCCGAACCACGGGGACGTGGTTTTCCTT
TGAAAAACACGATAATACCATGCCAGAGCCTTCTAAGTCTGCACCAGCCCCTAAGAAGGGATCTAAGAAA
GCCATCTCTAAGGCGCAGAAGAAGGATGGCAAGAAGCGCAAGCGCAGCCGCAAGGAGAGCTATTCGGTGT
ACGTGTACAAGGTGCTGAAGCAAGTGCACCCCGACACCGGCATCTCCTCCAAGGCCATGGGCATCATGAA
CTCGTTCGTGAACGACATCTTCGAGCGCATCGCGAGCGAGGCGTCCCGCCTGGCGCATTACAACAAGCGC
TCGACCATCACGTCCCGGGAGATCCAGACGGCCGTGCGCCTGCTGCTGCCCGGGGAGCTGGCCAAGCACG
CCGTGTCGGAGGGCACTAAGGCCGTCACCAAGTACACCAGCTCCAAGGACCCACCGGTCGCCACCGGATC
CACGGTCGCCACCATGGGCGAGGACCAGGTGGACCCCAGGCTGATCGACGGCAAGGGAGGAGGCGGGGGA
GGGTACCCATACGATGTGCCAGATTACGCTGGAGGAGGCGGGGGAGGGAACTGGTCCCACCCCCAATTCG
AGAAAGGCATGCTGATGGTGTAAGCGGCCGCGACTCTAGAGTCGACCTGCAGGCATGCAAGCTTCAGGTA
GCCGGCTAACGTTAACAACCGGTACCTCTAGAACTATAGCTAGCATGCGCAAATTTAAAGCGCTGATATC
GATAAAATAAAAGATTTTATTTAGTCTCCAGAAAAAGGGGGGAATGAAAGACCCCACCTGTAGGTTTGGC
AAGCTAGCTTAAGTAACGCCATTTTGCAAGGCATGGAAAATACATAACTGAGAATAGAGAAGTTCAGATC
AAGGTTAGGAACAGAGAGACAGCAGAATATGGGCCAAACAGGATATCTGTGGTAAGCAGTTCCTGCCCCG
GCTCAGGGCCAAGAACAGATGGTCCCCAGATGCGGTCCCGCCCTCAGCAGTTTCTAGAGAACCATCAGAT
GTTTCCAGGGTGCCCCAAGGACCTGAAATGACCCTGTGCCTTATTTGAACTAACCAATCAGTTCGCTTCT
CGCTTCTGTTCGCGCGCTTCTGCTCCCCGAGCTCAATAAAAGAGCCCACAACCCCTCACTCGGCGCGCCA
GTCCTCCGATAGACTGCGTCGCCCGGGTACCCGTGTATCCAATAAACCCTCTTGCAGTTGCATCCGACTT
GTGGTCTCGCTGTTCCTTGGGAGGGTCTCCTCTGAGTGATTGACTACCCGTCAGCGGGGGTCTTTCATGG
GTAACAGTTTCTTGAAGTTGGAGAACAACATTCTGAGGGTAGGAGTCGAATATTAAGTAATCCTGACTCA
ATTAGCCACTGTTTTGAATCCACATACTCCAATACTCCTGAAATAGTTCATTATGGACAGCGCAGAAAGA
GCTGGGGAGAATTGTGAAATTGTTATCCGCTCACAATTCCACACAACATACGAGCCGGAAGCATAAAGTG
TAAAGCCTGGGGTGCCTAATGAGTGAGCTAACTCACATTAATTGCGTTGCGCTCACTGCCCGCTTTCCAG
TCGGGAAACCTGTCGTGCCAGCTGCATTAATGAATCGGCCAACGCGCGGGGAGAGGCGGTTTGCGTATTG
GGCGCTCTTCCGCTTCCTCGCTCACTGACTCGCTGCGCTCGGTCGTTCGGCTGCGGCGAGCGGTATCAGC
TCACTCAAAGGCGGTAATACGGTTATCCACAGAATCAGGGGATAACGCAGGAAAGAACATGTGAGCAAAA
GGCCAGCAAAAGGCCAGGAACCGTAAAAAGGCCGCGTTGCTGGCGTTTTTCCATAGGCTCCGCCCCCCTG
ACGAGCATCACAAAAATCGACGCTCAAGTCAGAGGTGGCGAAACCCGACAGGACTATAAAGATACCAGGC
GTTTCCCCCTGGAAGCTCCCTCGTGCGCTCTCCTGTTCCGACCCTGCCGCTTACCGGATACCTGTCCGCC
TTTCTCCCTTCGGGAAGCGTGGCGCTTTCTCATAGCTCACGCTGTAGGTATCTCAGTTCGGTGTAGGTCG
TTCGCTCCAAGCTGGGCTGTGTGCACGAACCCCCCGTTCAGCCCGACCGCTGCGCCTTATCCGGTAACTA
TCGTCTTGAGTCCAACCCGGTAAGACACGACTTATCGCCACTGGCAGCAGCCACTGGTAACAGGATTAGC
AGAGCGAGGTATGTAGGCGGTGCTACAGAGTTCTTGAAGTGGTGGCCTAACTACGGCTACACTAGAAGAA
CAGTATTTGGTATCTGCGCTCTGCTGAAGCCAGTTACCTTCGGAAAAAGAGTTGGTAGCTCTTGATCCGG
CAAACAAACCACCGCTGGTAGCGGTGGTTTTTTTGTTTGCAAGCAGCAGATTACGCGCAGAAAAAAAGGA
TCTCAAGAAGATCCTTTGATCTTTTCTACGGGGTCTGACGCTCAGTGGAACGAAAACTCACGTTAAGGGA
TTTTGGTCATGAGATTATCAAAAAGGATCTTCACCTAGATCCTTTTAAATTAAAAATGAAGTTTTAAATC
AATCTAAAGTATATATGAGTAAACTTGGTCTGACAGTTACCAATGCTTAATCAGTGAGGCACCTATCTCA
GCGATCTGTCTATTTCGTTCATCCATAGTTGCCTGACTCCCCGTCGTGTAGATAACTACGATACGGGAGG
GCTTACCATCTGGCCCCAGTGCTGCAATGATACCGCGAGACCCACGCTCACCGGCTCCAGATTTATCAGC
AATAAACCAGCCAGCCGGAAGGGCCGAGCGCAGAAGTGGTCCTGCAACTTTATCCGCCTCCATCCAGTCT
ATTAATTGTTGCCGGGAAGCTAGAGTAAGTAGTTCGCCAGTTAATAGTTTGCGCAACGTTGTTGCCATTG
CTACAGGCATCGTGGTGTCACGCTCGTCGTTTGGTATGGCTTCATTCAGCTCCGGTTCCCAACGATCAAG
GCGAGTTACATGATCCCCCATGTTGTGCAAAAAAGCGGTTAGCTCCTTCGGTCCTCCGATCGTTGTCAGA
AGTAAGTTGGCCGCAGTGTTATCACTCATGGTTATGGCAGCACTGCATAATTCTCTTACTGTCATGCCAT
CCGTAAGATGCTTTTCTGTGACTGGTGAGTACTCAACCAAGTCATTCTGAGAATAGTGTATGCGGCGACC
GAGTTGCTCTTGCCCGGCGTCAATACGGGATAATACCGCGCCACATAGCAGAACTTTAAAAGTGCTCATC
ATTGGAAAACGTTCTTCGGGGCGAAAACTCTCAAGGATCTTACCGCTGTTGAGATCCAGTTCGATGTAAC
CCACTCGTGCACCCAACTGATCTTCAGCATCTTTTACTTTCACCAGCGTTTCTGGGTGAGCAAAAACAGG
AAGGCAAAATGCCGCAAAAAAGGGAATAAGGGCGACACGGAAATGTTGAATACTCATACTCTTCCTTTTT
CAATATTATTGAAGCATTTATCAGGGTTATTGTCTCATGAGCGGATACATATTTGAATGTATTTAGAAAA
ATAAACAAATAGGGGTTCCGCGCACATTTCCCCGAAAAGTGCCACCTGACGTCTAAGAAACCATTATTAT
CATGACATTAACCTATAAAAATAGGCGTATCACGAGGCCCTTTCGTCTCGCGCGTTTCGGTGATGACGGT
GAAAACCTCTGACACATGCAGCTCCCGGAGACGGTCACAGCTTGTCTGTAAGCGGATGCCGGGAGCAGAC
AAGCCCGTCAGGGCGCGTCAGCGGGTGTTGGCGGGTGTCGGGGCTGGCTTAACTATGCGGCATCAGAGCA
GATTGTACTGAGAGTGCACCATATGCGGTGTGAAATACCGCACAGATGCGTAAGGAGAAAATACCGCATC
AGGCGCCATTCGCCATTCAGGCTGCGCAACTGTTGGGAAGGGCGATCGGTGCGGGCCTCTTCGCTATTAC
GCCAGCTGGCGAAAGGGGGATGTGCTGCAAGGCGATTAAGTTGGGTAACGCCAGGG
Features (pLannotate 1.2.2; 20 found; start..end, strand, type, name):
     32..233     -  CDS            TcR (fragment): tetracycline efflux protein; tet; confers resistance to tetracycline
    234..332     +  CDS            env (fragment): murine leukemia virus gPr80 envelope polyprotein precursor; env; proteolytically cleaved into gp70SU and p15TM subunits
    374..890     +  LTR            5' LTR: 5' long terminal repeat from murine embryonic stem cell virus
    954..1295    +  misc_feature   MESV Ψ: packaging signal of murine embryonic stem cell virus
   1362..1778    +  CDS            gag (truncated): truncated Moloney murine leukemia virus (MMLV) gag gene lacking the start codon
   1837..2397    +  misc_feature   IRES: internal ribosome entry site (IRES) of the encephalomyocarditis virus (EMCV)
   2400..2777    +  CDS            H2bc3: H2B1B_MOUSE - Also known as Hist1h2bb Experimental evidence at protein level: Swiss-Prot protein existence level 1. Core component of nucleosome. Nucleosomes wrap and compact DNA into chromatin, limiting DNA accessibility to the cellular machineries which require DNA as a template. Histones thereby play a central role in transcription regulation, DNA repair, DNA replication and chromosomal stability. DNA accessibility is regulated via a complex set of post-translational modifications of histones, also called histone code, and nucleosome remodeling. From Mus musculus (Mouse).
   2874..2900    +  CDS            3xHA (fragment): three tandem HA epitope tags
   2974..3004    +  misc_feature   MCS (fragment): pUC18/19 multiple cloning site
   3124..3638    +  LTR            3' LTR: 3' long terminal repeat from murine embryonic stem cell virus
   3800..3816    -  protein_bind   lac operator: The lac repressor binds to the lac operator to inhibit transcription in E. coli. This inhibition can be relieved by adding lactose or isopropyl-β-D-thiogalactopyranoside (IPTG). lac repressor encoded by lacI
   3824..3854    -  promoter       lac promoter: promoter for the E. coli lac operon
   3869..3890    -  protein_bind   CAP binding site: CAP binding activates transcription in the presence of cAMP. E. coli catabolite activator protein
   3903..3995    -  CDS            lacI (fragment): lac repressor; lacI; The lac repressor binds to the lac operator to inhibit transcription in E. coli. This inhibition can be relieved by adding lactose or isopropyl-β-D-thiogalactopyranoside (IPTG).
   4178..4766    -  rep_origin     ori: high-copy-number ColE1/pMB1/pBR322/pUC origin of replication
   4937..5797    -  CDS            AmpR: β-lactamase; bla; confers resistance to ampicillin, carbenicillin, and related antibiotics
   5798..5902    -  promoter       AmpR promoter: bla
   5997..6032    +  CDS            rop (fragment): Rop protein, which maintains plasmids at low copy number; rop
   6134..6233    +  misc_feature   bom (fragment): basis of mobility region from pBR322
   6239..32      -  CDS            lacZα (fragment) (across the origin): LacZα fragment of β-galactosidase; lacZ fragment
