[The description below was written by a language model from this plasmid's Addgene catalogue record and pLannotate feature annotations shown in this document.]
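Description:
pMIHP-16236 C.HA.NWS is an empty-backbone gammaretroviral vector of about 6.4 kb. It belongs to the p.MIHP series, which the record describes as derived from p.MIGII by replacing the GFP reporter with histone-linked epitopes. The retroviral cassette is framed by murine embryonic stem cell virus 5' and 3' LTRs. Between them lie the MESV Ψ packaging signal and a truncated MMLV gag segment lacking its start codon, which together allow the transcript to be packaged when viral proteins are supplied in trans. No separate internal promoter is annotated, so expression presumably runs from the 5' LTR. In bacteria the plasmid is maintained through a high-copy ColE1/pUC-type origin and selected with ampicillin via the AmpR β-lactamase gene. The short TcR, lacI, rop, bom, lacZα and env fragments appear to be non-functional remnants of earlier cloning vectors.

Downstream of gag is an EMCV IRES, followed by a mouse histone H2B coding sequence (H2bc3). After this come a short HA-tag match and a remnant of a pUC polylinker. The catalogue lists three tags, C, HA and NWS, but only the HA element was picked up by the automated annotation. In a MIG-style layout, a gene of interest would be inserted upstream of the IRES, so that it is co-expressed from one bicistronic transcript with the epitope-tagged histone. That histone acts as a nuclear marker detectable with antibodies, in place of a fluorescent protein. No insert is recorded here. The depositor calls the construct a "Flow Code" plasmid, which suggests that this particular epitope combination serves as an identifying code read by flow cytometry. The record also says it is to be used with mRNAs but gives no further detail.
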