Addgene plasmid #237583: pMIHP-16236 C.HA.NWS
Purpose: (Empty Backbone) C.HA.NWS Flow Code Plasmid This plasmid is to be used with mRNAs.
Depositing lab: Adrian Liston. Depositing organization: Babraham Institute.
Backbone
  Vector backbone: p.MIHP — made from p.MIGII with the GFP element being replaced with the histone epitopes
  Vector type: Retroviral
  Tag / fusion protein: C; HA; NWS
Growth in bacteria
  Bacterial resistance: Ampicillin, 100 μg/mL
  Growth temperature: 30°C
  Growth strain: NEB Stable
  Copy number: Unknown
Gene/Insert
  Gene/Insert name: None
Terms and licenses: Academic/Nonprofit Terms; Industry Terms: Not Available to Industry
How to cite: pMIHP-16236 C.HA.NWS was a gift from Adrian Liston (Addgene plasmid # 237583 ; http://n2t.net/addgene:237583 ; RRID:Addgene_237583)
